Addgene plasmid #174281: pAPM-miR30-MYD88-ts2
Purpose: MYD88 knockdown
Depositing lab: Jeremy Luban. Depositing organization: University of Massachusetts, Worcester. Publication: IFIH1 (MDA5) is required for innate immune detection of intron-containing RNA expressed from the HIV-1 provirus. Guney MH, Nagalekshmi K, McCauley SM, Carbone C, Aydemir O, Luban J. Proc Natl Acad Sci U S A. 2024 Jul 16;121(29):e2404349121. doi: 10.1073/pnas.2404349121. Epub 2024 Jul 10. PubMed 38985764.
Backbone
  Vector backbone: pAPM-miR30
  Vector type: Lentiviral, RNAi
  Selectable markers: Puromycin
Growth in bacteria
  Bacterial resistance: Ampicillin, 100 μg/mL
  Growth temperature: 30°C
  Growth strain: NEB Stable
  Copy number: High Copy
Gene/Insert
  Gene/Insert name: MYD88 shRNA
  gRNA/shRNA sequence: TTGGTGTAGTCGCAGACAGTGA
  Species: H. sapiens (human)
  Entrez Gene: MYD88 (a.k.a. IMD68, MYD88D, WM1)
  Promoter: SFFV
  Cloning method: Restriction Enzyme; 5′ cloning site unknown (unknown if destroyed)
Terms and licenses: Academic/Nonprofit Terms; Industry Terms: Not Available to Industry
Depositor comments: Please visit https://doi.org/10.1101/2023.11.17.567619 for bioRxiv preprint.
How to cite: pAPM-miR30-MYD88-ts2 was a gift from Jeremy Luban (Addgene plasmid # 174281 ; http://n2t.net/addgene:174281 ; RRID:Addgene_174281)
