[The description below was written by a language model from this plasmid's Addgene catalogue record and pLannotate feature annotations shown in this document.]
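Description:
pAPM-miR30-MYD88-ts2 is an HIV-1-based lentiviral RNAi vector built on the pAPM-miR30 backbone and designed to knock down human MYD88, the adaptor protein used by most Toll-like receptors and IL-1 family receptors. It is propagated in bacteria through a high-copy ColE1/pUC-type origin with ampicillin resistance (β-lactamase). An SV40 origin with fragments of the SV40 early promoter also sits in the plasmid backbone, outside the viral transfer region.

The viral genome is transcribed in producer cells from a CMV enhancer/promoter fused to a truncated 5' LTR. It is followed by the Ψ packaging signal with a gag fragment, the Rev response element for Rev-dependent nuclear export, and the cPPT/CTS. A second truncated LTR, annotated by the software as a 5' LTR, closes the cassette at the 3' end, an arrangement typical of vectors whose packaging functions are supplied in trans.

Internally, the spleen focus-forming virus (SFFV) LTR promoter drives a single Pol II transcript that encodes puromycin N-acetyltransferase (pac). Downstream of pac lies a short hairpin embedded between 5' and 3' miR-30a flanking sequences. Because the MYD88-targeting hairpin lies in a microRNA context, it is processed by the endogenous miRNA pathway. Coupling it to the puromycin marker on the same transcript means that drug-selected cells also express the knockdown RNA. The "ts2" suffix suggests it is one of several target sites, although the record does not say so explicitly.

The associated publication concerns innate immune detection of intron-containing HIV-1 RNA, where the vector would serve to test the contribution of MYD88-dependent signalling. The cloning sites used for the hairpin are not recorded.
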