Features (pLannotate 1.2.2; 21 found; start..end, strand, type, name):
      1..380     +  enhancer       CMV enhancer: human cytomegalovirus immediate early enhancer
    381..580     +  promoter       CMV promoter: human cytomegalovirus (CMV) immediate early promoter
    598..778     +  LTR            5' LTR (truncated): truncated 5' long terminal repeat (LTR) from HIV-1
    825..950     +  misc_feature   HIV-1 Ψ: packaging signal of human immunodeficiency virus type 1
    934..1272    +  CDS            HIV-1 gag (fragment): gag protein from human immunodeficiency virus 1; gag
   1447..1680    +  misc_feature   RRE: The Rev response element (RRE) of HIV-1 allows for Rev-dependent mRNA export from the nucleus to the cytoplasm.
   2057..2157    +  CDS            Rev (fragment): human immunodeficiency virus 1 (HIV-1) Rev protein; rev; enhances nuclear export of unspliced and incompletely spliced viral mRNAs
   2207..2324    +  misc_feature   cPPT/CTS: central polypurine tract and central termination sequence of HIV-1
   2461..2868    +  promoter       SFFV promoter: spleen focus-forming virus long terminal repeat (LTR) promoter
   2889..3485    +  CDS            pac: PUAC_STRAD - Protein predicted: Swiss-Prot protein existence level 4. Detoxification of puromycin. From Streptomyces alboniger.
   3510..3555    +  ncRNA          5' miR-30a (fragment): sequence upstream of the 71-nt precursor of the human miR-30a microRNA (Zeng et al., 2002) miRNA
   3625..3650    +  ncRNA          3' miR-30a (fragment): sequence downstream of the 71-nt precursor of the human miR-30a microRNA (Zeng et al., 2002) miRNA
   3680..3699    +  misc_feature   cPPT/CTS (fragment): central polypurine tract and central termination sequence of HIV-1
   3731..3911    +  LTR            5' LTR (truncated): truncated 5' long terminal repeat (LTR) from HIV-1
   3982..4570    -  rep_origin     ori: high-copy-number ColE1/pMB1/pBR322/pUC origin of replication
   4741..5601    -  CDS            AmpR: β-lactamase; bla; confers resistance to ampicillin, carbenicillin, and related antibiotics
   5602..5706    -  promoter       AmpR promoter: bla
   5765..5817    -  misc_feature   bom (fragment): basis of mobility region from pBR322
   5992..6063    +  promoter       SV40 promoter (fragment): SV40 enhancer and early promoter
   6064..6135    +  promoter       SV40 promoter (fragment): SV40 enhancer and early promoter
   6139..6273    +  rep_origin     SV40 ori: SV40 origin of replication
>Addgene plasmid #174281 | pAPM-miR30-MYD88-ts2 | addgene full sequence | sequence record 343785 | Addgene NGS Result
GACATTGATTATTGACTAGTTATTAATAGTAATCAATTACGGGGTCATTAGTTCATAGCCCATATATGGA
GTTCCGCGTTACATAACTTACGGTAAATGGCCCGCCTGGCTGACCGCCCAACGACCCCCGCCCATTGACG
TCAATAATGACGTATGTTCCCATAGTAACGCCAATAGGGACTTTCCATTGACGTCAATGGGTGGAGTATT
TACGGTAAACTGCCCACTTGGCAGTACATCAAGTGTATCATATGCCAAGTACGCCCCCTATTGACGTCAA
TGACGGTAAATGGCCCGCCTGGCATTATGCCCAGTACATGACCTTATGGGACTTTCCTACTTGGCAGTAC
ATCTACGTATTAGTCATCGCTATTACCATGGTGATGCGGTTTTGGCAGTACATCAATGGGCGTGGATAGC
GGTTTGACTCACGGGGATTTCCAAGTCTCCACCCCATTGACGTCAATGGGAGTTTGTTTTGGCACCAAAA
TCAACGGGACTTTCCAAAATGTCGTAACAACTCCGCCCCATTGACGCAAATGGGCGGTAGGCGTGTACGG
TGGGAGGTCTATATAAGCAGCGCGTTTTGCCTGTACTGGGTCTCTCTGGTTAGACCAGATCTGAGCCTGG
GAGCTCTCTGGCTAACTAGGGAACCCACTGCTTAAGCCTCAATAAAGCTTGCCTTGAGTGCTTCAAGTAG
TGTGTGCCCGTCTGTTGTGAGACTCTGGTAACTAGAGATCCCTCAGACCCTTTTAGTCAGTGTGGAAAAT
CTCTAGCAGTGGCGCCCGAACAGGGACTTGAAAGCGAAAGGGAAACCAGAGGAGCTCTCTCGACGCAGGA
CTCGGCTTGCTGAAGCGCGCACGGCAAGAGGCGAGGGGCGGCGACTGGTGAGTACGCCAAAAATTTTGAC
TAGCGGAGGCTAGAAGGAGAGAGATGGGTGCGAGAGCGTCAGTATTAAGCGGGGGAGAATTAGATCGCGA
TGGGAAAAAATTCGGTTAAGGCCAGGGGGAAAGAAAAAATATAAATTAAAACATATAGTATGGGCAAGCA
GGGAGCTAGAACGATTCGCAGTTAATCCTGGCCTGTTAGAAACATCAGAAGGCTGTAGACAAATACTGGG
ACAGCTACAACCATCCCTTCAGACAGGATCAGAAGAACTTAGATCATTATATAATACAGTAGCAACCCTC
TATTGTGTGCATCAAAGGATAGAGATAAAAGACACCAAGGAAGCTTTAGACAAGATAGAGGAAGAGCAAA
ACAAAAGTAAGACCACCGCACAGCAAGCGGCCGGCCGCTGATCTTCAGACCTGGAGGAGGAGATATGAGG
GACAATTGGAGAAGTGAATTATATAAATATAAAGTAGTAAAAATTGAACCATTAGGAGTAGCACCCACCA
AGGCAAAGAGAAGAGTGGTGCAGAGAGAAAAAAGAGCAGTGGGAATAGGAGCTTTGTTCCTTGGGTTCTT
GGGAGCAGCAGGAAGCACTATGGGCGCAGCGTCAATGACGCTGACGGTACAGGCCAGACAATTATTGTCT
GGTATAGTGCAGCAGCAGAACAATTTGCTGAGGGCTATTGAGGCGCAACAGCATCTGTTGCAACTCACAG
TCTGGGGCATCAAGCAGCTCCAGGCAAGAATCCTGGCTGTGGAAAGATACCTAAAGGATCAACAGCTCCT
GGGGATTTGGGGTTGCTCTGGAAAACTCATTTGCACCACTGCTGTGCCTTGGAATGCTAGTTGGAGTAAT
AAATCTCTGGAACAGATTTGGAATCACACGACTTGGATGGAGTGGGACAGAGAAATTAACAATTACACAA
GCTTAATACACTCCTTAATTGAAGAATCGCAAAACCAGCAAGAAAAGAATGAACAAGAATTATTGGAATT
AGATAAATGGGCAAGTTTGTGGAATTGGTTTAACATAACAAATTGGCTGTGGTATATAAAATTATTCATA
ATGATAGTAGGAGGCTTGGTAGGTTTAAGAATAGTTTTTGCTGTACTTTCTATAGTGAATAGAGTTAGGC
AGGGATATTCACCATTATCGTTTCAGACCCACCTCCCAACCCCGAGGGGACCCGACAGGCCCGAAGGAAT
AGAAGAAGAAGGTGGAGAGAGAGACAGAGACAGATCCATTCGATTAGTGAACGGATCGGCACTGCGTGCG
CCAATTCTGCAGACAAATGGCAGTATTCATCCACAATTTTAAAAGAAAAGGGGGGATTGGGGGGTACAGT
GCAGGGGAAAGAATAGTAGACATAATAGCAACAGACATACAAACTAAAGAATTACAAAAACAAATTACAA
AAATTCAAAATTTTCGGGTTTATTACAGGGACAGCAGAGATCCAGTTTGGTTAATTAACTGCAGCCCCGA
TAAAATAAAAGATTTTATTTAGTCTCCAGAAAAAGGGGGGAATGAAAGACCCCACCTGTAGGTTTGGCAA
GCTAGCTGCAGTAACGCCATTTTGCAAGGCATGGAAAAATACCAAACCAAGAATAGAGAAGTTCAGATCA
AGGGCGGGTACATGAAAATAGCTAACGTTGGGCCAAACAGGATATCTGCGGTGAGCAGTTTCGGCCCCGG
CCCGGGGCCAAGAACAGATGGTCACCGCAGTTTCGGCCCCGGCCCGAGGCCAAGAACAGATGGTCCCCAG
ATATGGCCCAACCCTCAGCAGTTTCTTAAGACCCATCAGATGTTTCCAGGCTCCCCCAAGGACCTGAAAT
GACCCTGCGCCTTATTTGAATTAACCAATCAGCCTGCTTCTCGCTTCTGTTCGCGCGCTTCTGCTTCCCG
AGCTCTATAAAAGAGCTCACAACCCCTCACTCGGCGCGCCAGTCCTCCGACAGACTGAGTCGCCCGGGGG
TCTAGAACGCGTGCCGCCATGACCGAATACAAACCTACCGTGAGGCTGGCTACAAGAGATGATGTCCCAA
GGGCTGTGAGAACACTGGCCGCCGCTTTTGCCGATTACCCTGCCACACGCCACACTGTGGACCCAGATCG
GCATATCGAGAGAGTGACTGAGCTGCAGGAACTGTTCCTGACCCGAGTGGGCCTGGACATTGGGAAGGTC
TGGGTCGCAGACGATGGAGCAGCTGTGGCTGTCTGGACCACACCAGAGAGCGTGGAAGCCGGAGCTGTCT
TTGCAGAGATCGGCCCTAGAATGGCAGAACTGAGCGGCTCCAGGCTGGCAGCACAGCAGCAGATGGAGGG
ACTGCTGGCCCCACACAGGCCTAAGGAACCAGCATGGTTCCTGGCTACCGTGGGGGTCTCTCCTGACCAT
CAGGGCAAAGGACTGGGAAGTGCTGTGGTCCTGCCAGGAGTGGAGGCTGCAGAACGAGCTGGAGTCCCTG
CATTTCTGGAGACCTCTGCTCCACGAAACCTGCCCTTCTATGAACGGCTGGGCTTTACTGTGACCGCAGA
TGTGGAGGTCCCCGAAGGACCTAGGACCTGGTGCATGACACGCAAACCCGGCGCCTGAGCGATCGCCGCG
GCCGCCTTCTTAACCCAACAGAAGGCTCGAGAAGGTATATTGCTGTTGACAGTGAGCGCCACTGTCTGCG
ACTACACCAATAGTGAAGCCACAGATGTATTGGTGTAGTCGCAGACAGTGATGCCTACTGCCTCGGACTT
CAAGGGGCTAGAATTCGGCAGCTGTAGATCTTAGCCACTTTTTAAAAGAAAAGGGGGGACTGGAAGGGCT
AACTGCATCCGGACTGTACTGGGTCTCTCTGGTTAGACCAGATCTGAGCCTGGGAGCTCTCTGGCTAACT
AGGGAACCCACTGCTTAAGCCTCAATAAAGCTTGCCTTGAGTGCTTCAAGTAGTGTGTGCCCGTCTGTTG
TGTGACTCTGGTAACTAGAGATCCCTCAGACCCTTTTAGTCAGTGTGGAAAATCTCTAGCAGGGCCCGTT
TCATGTGAGCAAAAGGCCAGCAAAAGGCCAGGAACCGTAAAAAGGCCGCGTTGCTGGCGTTTTTCCATAG
GCTCCGCCCCCCTGACGAGCATCACAAAAATCGACGCTCAAGTCAGAGGTGGCGAAACCCGACAGGACTA
TAAAGATACCAGGCGTTTCCCCCTGGAAGCTCCCTCGTGCGCTCTCCTGTTCCGACCCTGCCGCTTACCG
GATACCTGTCCGCCTTTCTCCCTTCGGGAAGCGTGGCGCTTTCTCATAGCTCACGCTGTAGGTATCTCAG
TTCGGTGTAGGTCGTTCGCTCCAAGCTGGGCTGTGTGCACGAACCCCCCGTTCAGCCCGACCGCTGCGCC
TTATCCGGTAACTATCGTCTTGAGTCCAACCCGGTAAGACACGACTTATCGCCACTGGCAGCAGCCACTG
GTAACAGGATTAGCAGAGCGAGGTATGTAGGCGGTGCTACAGAGTTCTTGAAGTGGTGGCCTAACTACGG
CTACACTAGAAGAACAGTATTTGGTATCTGCGCTCTGCTGAAGCCAGTTACCTTCGGAAAAAGAGTTGGT
AGCTCTTGATCCGGCAAACAAACCACCGCTGGTAGCGGTGGTTTTTTTGTTTGCAAGCAGCAGATTACGC
GCAGAAAAAAAGGATCTCAAGAAGATCCTTTGATCTTTTCTACGGGGTCTGACGCTCAGTGGAACGAAAA
CTCACGTTAAGGGATTTTGGTCATGAGATTATCAAAAAGGATCTTCACCTAGATCCTTTTAAATTAAAAA
TGAAGTTTTAAATCAATCTAAAGTATATATGAGTAAACTTGGTCTGACAGTTACCAATGCTTAATCAGTG
AGGCACCTATCTCAGCGATCTGTCTATTTCGTTCATCCATAGTTGCCTGACTCCCCGTCGTGTAGATAAC
TACGATACGGGAGGGCTTACCATCTGGCCCCAGTGCTGCAATGATACCGCGAGACCCACGCTCACCGGCT
CCAGATTTATCAGCAATAAACCAGCCAGCCGGAAGGGCCGAGCGCAGAAGTGGTCCTGCAACTTTATCCG
CCTCCATCCAGTCTATTAATTGTTGCCGGGAAGCTAGAGTAAGTAGTTCGCCAGTTAATAGTTTGCGCAA
CGTTGTTGCCATTGCTACAGGCATCGTGGTGTCACGCTCGTCGTTTGGTATGGCTTCATTCAGCTCCGGT
TCCCAACGATCAAGGCGAGTTACATGATCCCCCATGTTGTGCAAAAAAGCGGTTAGCTCCTTCGGTCCTC
CGATCGTTGTCAGAAGTAAGTTGGCCGCAGTGTTATCACTCATGGTTATGGCAGCACTGCATAATTCTCT
TACTGTCATGCCATCCGTAAGATGCTTTTCTGTGACTGGTGAGTACTCAACCAAGTCATTCTGAGAATAG
TGTATGCGGCGACCGAGTTGCTCTTGCCCGGCGTCAATACGGGATAATACCGCGCCACATAGCAGAACTT
TAAAAGTGCTCATCATTGGAAAACGTTCTTCGGGGCGAAAACTCTCAAGGATCTTACCGCTGTTGAGATC
CAGTTCGATGTAACCCACTCGTGCACCCAACTGATCTTCAGCATCTTTTACTTTCACCAGCGTTTCTGGG
TGAGCAAAAACAGGAAGGCAAAATGCCGCAAAAAAGGGAATAAGGGCGACACGGAAATGTTGAATACTCA
TACTCTTCCTTTTTCAATATTATTGAAGCATTTATCAGGGTTATTGTCTCATGAGCGGATACATATTTGA
ATGTATTTAGAAAAATAAACAAATAGGGGTTCCGCGCACATTTCCCCGAAAAGTGCCACCTGACGTCGAC
GGATCGGGAGATCTCCCGATCCCCTATGGTGCACTCTCAGTACAATCTGCTCTGATGCCGCATAGTTAAG
CCAGTATCTGCTCCCTGCTTGTGTGTTGGAGGTCGCTGAGTAGTGCGCGAGCAAAATTTAAGCTACAACA
AGGCAAGGCTTGACCGACAATTGCATGAAGAATCTGCTTAGGGTTAGGCGTTTTGCGCTGCTTCGCGATG
TACGGGCCAGATATACGCGCTGTGGAATGTGTGTCAGTTAGGGTGTGGAAAGTCCCCAGGCTCCCCAGCA
GGCAGAAGTATGCAAAGCATGCATCTCAATTAGTCAGCAACCAGGTGTGGAAAGTCCCCAGGCTCCCCAG
CAGGCAGAAGTATGCAAAGCATGCATCTCAATTAGTCAGCAACCATAGTCCCGCCCCTAACTCCGCCCAG
TTCCGCCCATTCTCCGCCCCATGGCTGACTAATTTTTTTTATTTATGCAGAGGCCGAGGCCGCCTCTGCC
TCTGAGCTATTCCAGAAGTAGTGAGGAGGCTTTTTTGGAGGCCTAGGCTTTTGCAAAAAGCTCGCGTT
